>Addgene plasmid #227430 | pJL33 | addgene full sequence | sequence record 455969 | Addgene NGS Result
GCGGTTCAGGCGCACGCGGCGGTGCTTCTTGCGGCGGGCCAGGCGGCGGCCCTGGCGGTTGGTGCGGCGC
ACCAGGTTGTTCTCGGCCTGGGCGGCCGGGAAGATGCGCGAGTTCTTGTGGATGATCTCGCCGGTCACCT
TGTTCAGGATGCCCACGCCCACCGAGCCGATGCCGATGGCCAGGCCCAGCACCAGGTCCGACATATCGAT
ACCGCGTTCTCTATCACTGATAGGGACTCCCAGATTATCTCTATCACTGATAGGGAAGTCAAATCCCCAG
GTCAGAGGGCTATTTTCCCTGGTCAGACATATGAAAAAAAAAAGCCCCGCAATCGCGGGGCTTTTTTTTT
TCAAACAACAGATAAACGAAAGGCCCAGTCTTTCGACTGAGCCTTTCGTTTATTGTTCCATGAGCGTCAG
ACCCCGTAGAAAAGATCAAAGGATCTTCTTGAGATCCTTTTTTTCTGCGCGTAATCTGCTGCTTGCAAAC
AAAAAAACCACCGCTACCAGCGGTGGTTTGTTTGCCGGATCAAGAGCTACCAACTCTTTTTCCGAAGGTA
ACTGGCTTCAGCAGAGCGCAGATACCAAATACTGTCCTTCTAGTGTAGCCGTAGTTAGGCCACCACTTCA
AGAACTCTGTAGCACCGCCTACATACCTCGCTCTGCTAATCCTGTTACCAGTGGCTGCTGCCAGTGGCGA
TAAGTCGTGTCTTACCGGGTTGGACTCAAGACGATAGTTACCGGATAAGGCGCAGCGGTCGGGCTGAACG
GGGGGTTCGTGCACACAGCCCAGCTTGGAGCGAACGACCTACACCGAACTGAGATACCTACAGCGTGAGC
TATGAGAAAGCGCCACGCTTCCCGAGGGGAGAAAGGCGGACAGGTATCCGGTAAGCGGCAGGGTCGGAAC
AGGAGAGCGCACGAGGGAGCTTCCAGGGGGAAACGCCTGGTATCTTTATAGTCCTGTCGGGTTTCGCCAC
CTCTGACTTGAGCGTCGATTTTTGTGATGCTCGTCAGGGGGGCGGAGCCTATGGAAAAACGCCAGCAACG
CGGCCTTTTTACGGTTCCTGGCCTTTTGCTGGCCTTTTGCTCACATGTTCTTTCCTGCGTTATCCCCTGA
TTCTGTGGATAACCGTATTAAAAAAAAAAAGCCCCGCAATCGCGGGGCTTTTTTTTTTAAGCTTCCTGTG
AAGAGCCATTGATAATGCTCTTCATCCAAAAAAATAAAAAAGGGGACCTCTAGGGTCCCCAAGTCGACAA
AAAAAAAACACCCTGCCATAAAATGACAGGGTGTTGATTTCGGCATGAAGCCTTATCTTTGTAGCTTCTT
TCGAGTACAAAAACCGAGACGCATTAATCGTCTCCTCCCAGATTATATCTATCACTGATAGGGATCGCAA
ATCCCCAGGTCAGAGGGCTATTTTCCCTGGTCAGAGAATTCAAAAAAAAAAGCGCCGCAGTTGCGGCGCT
TTTTTTTTTCAAACAACAGATAAACGAAAGGCCCAGTCTTTCGACTGAGCCTTTCGTTTATTGATATCGT
GAGGGAGCCACGGTTGGTGAGAGCTTTGTTGTAGGTGGACCAGTTGGTGATTTTGAACTTTTGCTTTGCC
ACGGAACGGTCTGCGTTGTCGGGAAGATGCGTGATCTGATCCTTCAACTCAGCAAAAGTTCGATTTATTC
AACAAAGCCGCCGTCCCGTCAAGTCAGCGTAATGCTCTGCCAGTGTTACAACCAATTAACCAATTCTGAT
TAGAAAAACTCATCGAGCATCAAATGAAACTGCAATTTATTCATATCAGGATTATCAATACCATATTTTT
GAAAAAGCCGTTTCTGTAATGAAGGAGAAAACTCACCGAGGCAGTTCCATAGGATGGCAAGATCCTGGTA
TCGGTCTGCGATTCCGACTCGTCCAACATCAATACAACCTATTAATTTCCCCTCGTCAAAAATAAGGTTA
TCAAGTGAGAAATCACCATGAGTGACGACTGAATCCGGTGAGAATGGCAAAAGATTATGCATTTCTTTCC
AGACTTGTTCAACAGGCCAGCCATTACGCTCGTCATCAAAATCACTCGCATCAACCAAACCGTTATTCAT
TCGTGATTGCGCCTGAGCGAGGCGAAATACGCGATCGCTGTTAAAAGGACAATTACAAACAGGAATCGAA
TGCAACCGGCGCAGGAACACTGCCAGCGCATCAACAATATTTTCACCTGAATCAGGATATTCTTCTAATA
CCTGGAATGCTGTTTTCCCGGGGATCGCAGTGGTGAGTAACCATGCATCATCAGGAGTACGGATAAAATG
CTTGATGGTCGGAAGAGGCATAAATTCCGTCAGCCAGTTTAGTCTGACCATCTCATCTGTAACATCATTG
GCAACGCTACCTTTGCCATGTTTCAGAAACAACTCTGGCGCATGGGGCTTCCCATACAAGCGATAGATTG
TCGCACCTGATTGCCCGACATTATCGCGAGCCCATTTATACCCATATAAATCAGCATCCATGTTGGAATT
TAATCGCGGCCTCGAGCAAGACGTTTCCCGTTGAATATGGCTCATAACACCCCTTGTATTACTGTTTATG
TAAGCAGACAGTTTTATTGTTCATGATGATATATTTTTATCTTGTGCAATGTAACATCAGAGATTTTGAG
ACACAACGTGGCTTTCCCCCCCCCCCGACGTCAGGTGGCTAGCTGGCGGGAACGGCAATGCTCCTGGCGG
CGGCGGGGCTGGTGCCCAGGTCTCCGCACAGAGCGGCGGTGCTGGCGCTCGCGGCCAGGCGTGGTTCTTC
GCGTACTGACAAGAAACCCCCCTCTTTAGGACTCAGTGTCCTTGGGAGGGGGGCTTTTTGCGTTTCAGGA
GGTCTTGGCCAGCTTGGACATCGCCTCAGCGATAGCCTCGTCGCGGGCCTCAGACGCCATCTGGTACTTC
ATCGCCATCCTAGGAGTCGTGTGACCGAGGCGGGCCATCAGCTCCTTGGTCGTCGCACCTGCCTGAGCGG
CGAACGTAGCGCCGACAGCGCGGAGGTCGTGGATGCGGAGTTCCGGCCGACCGATCTTGGCGTAGCCACG
CTTCAGCGACTTGGTGAACGCGGACTTCGACAGCCGGTTGCCCTGCGTCGTGGTCACCAGGAATGCCTCG
GGGCCCTTGTTCATCTTCGTACGGTCCTTCATGTGCGCTCGGATCATCTCCGCGACGTGAGGCGGAACCG
TCACAGGACGCTTCGACCGGACGGTCTTGGCGTTGCCAACGACGATCTTGTTCCCCACGCGGGAAGCGCC
ACGGCGCACCCGGAGCTTCATCGTCATGCCGTCGTCCACGATGTCCTTGCGGCGAAGCTCGATCAGCTCT
CCGAACCGGAGGCTCGTCCACGCCAGGATGTATGCCGCGATCCGGTAGTGCACGAAGATCTCAGCGGCGA
CGATGTCCAGCTCCTCAGGCGTCAGCGCCTCTACGTCGCGCTCATCGGCTGCCTTCTGCTCGATCCGGCA
CGGGTTCTCTGCGATCAGCTTGTCCTCGACCGCTGTGTTCATCACCGCCCGGAGGACGTTGTAGGCATGC
CGGCGGGCAGTCGGGTGCTTCCTACCCATCCCGGCCCACCACGCACGCACCAGAGCTGGCGTCATCTCTG
TGACCGCCACTTCACCTAGCACCGGGTAGATGCGGCGCTCCGCGTGCCCGCTGTACAGATCCCTGGTGCC
GTCTGCGAGGTCGCGCTCCACGAGCCACTTCCGGGTGTACTCCTCCAGCGTGATGGCGCTGGCGGCTGCC
TTCTTCGCCCGGTCCTGTGGAGGGGTCCAGGTCTCCATCTCGATGAGCCGCTTCTCGCCCGCGAGCCAGG
CTTCGGCGTCCATCTTGTTGTCGTAGGTCTGCAGCGCGTAGTACCTCACACCGTCCTGCGGGTTGACGTA
TGAGGCTTGGATCCTCCCGCTGCGCTGAGTCTTCAGCGATCCCCATCCGCGACGTGCCAACTAGGTCTCC
TCTCGTCGTGAACAAGGCTACCGGGTTGCAACTCCTGTGCAACTCTCAGGCTTCAACGCGCTTCTACGAC
CTGCAATTTCTTTCCACTTAGAGGATGCAGCCGAGAGGGGGTAAAAACCTATCTTGACCGGCCCATATAT
GTGGTCGGCAGACACCCATTCTTCCAAACTAGCTACGCGGGTTCGATTCCCGTCGCCCGCTCCGCTGGTC
AGAGGGTGTTTTCGCCCTCTGGCCATTTTTCTTTCCAGGGGTCTGCAACTCTTGTGCGACTCTTCTGACC
TGGGCATACGCGGTTGCAACGCATCCCTGATCTGGCTACTTTCGATGCTGACAAACGAATAGAGCCCCCC
GCCTGCGCGAACAGACGAGGGGCATTCACACCAGATTGGAGCTGGTGCAGTGAAGAGAATAGACCGGGAC
AAGGTTGCACCGGGAGTTGCAGCGGTCGGAACCCTCGCCGTCGAAAAAAAAAAGCCCCGCAATCGCGGGG
CTTTTTTTTTTAATACTAGTGTTATAGAATTCGCGTTTAATACTGTTTAAACTCTAGAAATATTGGATCG
TCGGCACCGTCACGGCCGTGGGAGGCGGCACGATCCGCGACGTGATGATCGGCCGCATCCCCACGGTGCT
GCGCAGTGAGCTCTACGCCATCCCGGCGTTGATCTGTGCGTTCGCACGCACAGGCCCGGTGTGAGAAGGG
TCTCTGACGAGCGGGAGAACCCACCCGGGGTGGGCGAGTTTGTCCTGCGTGTGCTCGGTCGAGTAGGCTC
TGGGAGTACCCGTGTGTACGACCAGCACGGCATACATCATTTCGACGCCGAGAGATTCGCCGCCCGAAAT
GAGCACGATCCGCATGCTTAATTAAGGAGGCACCGGTATGGTGAGCAAGGGCGAGGAGACCACAATGGGC
GTAATCAAGCCCGACATGAAGATCAAGCTGAAGATGGAGGGCAACGTGAATGGCCACGCCTTCGTGATCG
AGGGCGAGGGCGAGGGCAAGCCCTACGACGGCACCAACACCATCAACCTGGAGGTGAAGGAGGGAGCCCC
CCTGCCCTTCTCCTACGACATTCTGACCACCGCGTTCAGTTACGGCAACAGGGCCTTCACCAAGTACCCC
GACGACATCCCCAACTACTTCAAGCAGTCCTTCCCCGAGGGCTACTCTTGGGAGCGCACCATGACCTTCG
AGGACAAGGGCATCGTGAAGGTGAAGTCCGACATCTCCATGGAGGAGGACTCCTTCATCTACGAGATACA
CCTCAAGGGCGAGAACTTCCCCCCCAACGGCCCCGTGATGCAGAAGGAGACCACCGGCTGGGACGCCTCC
ACCGAGAGGATGTACGTGCGCGACGGCGTGCTGAAGGGCGACGTCAAGATGAAGCTGCTGCTGGAGGGCG
GCGGCCACCACCGCGTTGACTTCAAGACCATCTACAGGGCCAAGAAGGCGGTGAAGCTGCCCGACTATCA
CTTTGTGGACCACCGCATCGAGATCCTGAACCACGACAAGGACTACAACAAGGTGACCGTTTACGAGATC
GCCGTGGCCCGCAACTCCACCGACGGCATGGACGAGCTGTACAAGTAAAAGCTTTATAAACTATTTAATT
GGGGACCCTAGAGGTCCCCTTTTTTATTTTAAATCTTCCCGACAACGCAGACCGCGGCAAAACCCCGCCG
AAGCGGGGTTTTCGGCGTTATCACGAACCGCTTTCGCACTTCAGTTGCTTTTCCAGCCCGCAGATGATCA
GCTCCAGCCCGAACAAAAAGGCGGGTTCGGCGCCCTGGTGGTCAAACAGTTCGATCGCCTGGCGCAACAA
CGGGGGCATCGAATCCGTCGTGGGGGTCTCCCGTTCCTCTTTCGCCACCTGATGTTCCTGATCCTCCAAC
ACGCAGCCCAAGGTGAAGTGTCCCACGGCGGACAGGGCATACAGGGCGTTCTCCAACGAAAAACCCTGTT
GACAGAGGAAGGCCAGCTGGTTCTCCAGGGTCTCGTATTGCTTCTCGGTCGGGCGGGTGCCCAAGTGGAC
TTTGGCGCCATCCCGATGGCTCAGGAGGGCGCACCGGAACGACTTCGCGTTGTTCCGCAGAAAATCCTGC
CAGCTCTCGCCCTCCAGGGGGCAAAAGTGCGTGTGATGGCGATCCAGCATCTCGATGGCCAACGCATCCA
GCAGCGCGCGCTTGTTCTTCACGTGCCAGTAGAGGGTCGGTTGTTCCACGCCGAGCTTTTGGGCCAACTT
GCGCGTGGTCAGTCCCTCGATACCGACCTCGTTCAGCAGCTCCAGCGCCGAGTTGATGACCTTGGACTTA
TCCAACCGCGACATGCGAAGTCCTCCTGATCTGACAGATTATATCAACCGAGCACACGCATCGCAATCTA
TCACTTAATTAAAAAAAAAAAAGCGCCGCAGTTGCGGCGCTTTTTTTTTTTCTAGAAAAAGGCCATCCGT
CAGGATGGCCTTCTGCTTAGCTAATCAGCGGCCGCACGCGTTGCGCTCGGTCGTTCGGCTGCGGCGAGCG
GTATCAGCTCACTCAAAGGCGGTAAAGAAAAATGGCCAGAGTATTTAGAAGTCCAGCTTCGGCTTGTCGC
CCTCGTTCTTGATGATGTGCTGGTTGCCCAGCACGTCGGTGCGCACCTTGTAGATCGAGATGTTCGACTT
GCCCAGGCCCTTCTTGCACTGGCCCGAGTTGGCCACGTTGCCCAGCACCTTGATCAGGGCCTCGCCGCCC
TCGAACTTCTGCTTGTCGTACGGCTTCAGCTCCACGTAGTGCTTCTGCTTCGGCATGGTGCGCGACAGGA
AGCGGAACAGCTGCTGCTCCTTGGTCTCGGTGTCCTTCACCAGCAGCAGGTCGTTCTTGTACAGGGTGAA
CTTGAACTCCGAGTCCGAGTCCACGCCCTCCTTCTTCTTGATGTCGTTGTACTTCTCCTGCGAGATCTTG
TAGGTGCCGGTGCCCTTGTCGAACTGCAGGTCGGCGTACTTCAGGCCCAGGATCTCGTACTTGCCGGTGG
TCTTGTTGAAGTACACGTCGGCGCGCCACGGCGACACCGACTGCAGCACCACCTTGTTGTTCGAGTCCTT
CGGGGTGATGTCGATGTGGTTGCCCAGCTTCGAGTCGTAGTACTTCAGCGACTTGATCTCCGGGCCGTTG
CCCTTCTTCGAGTACTTGCGGATGTAGCCGTGCTCCTCCTTGTACTTCAGGAACGGGTTGCACGGCACCT
CCTTGCCCTTGTCGTTGATCTGCTTGTTCGGGTAGTTCTCCAGGATCGGCTCGATCACCTTCTCGAAGGT
CTGCGGGTCGTGGCGGTACATCAGGAACTTCGACTTGTCCTTCTTGTAGATCTTCATGAAGGCGTCGTAG
CCGTCCTGGGTGTAGATGTCCTTGATCTTGCCCAGCACGTAGGTCTCGTCGGCCTTGTCCTTGCCCACCT
TGGCCTGGCGGGTGGCGTAGATGGTGGCGTCCGAGATCTTGCGGTTGAACTTCGAGTCCACCTGGTACGA
GAACAGGATCGAGTCCTCGAACTCCTTCGACTTCAGGGTGTCCACGAAGTGCTGGTACGGGGCCTTGAAC
ACCGACTCCTTGTACTCGTCGTCCGAGATCAGCTCGCCGGTCTCGATGTCCAGCAGCTGGTCCTCCGAGT
ACGACACCAGGGTGTTCTTCTGCTTCTTCCACAGGTTCAGCTGCGACGAGGCGGCGATGATCAGGGCGTC
CACGGCGTGGTGGTGGTAGGTGTCGCGGGTCTTCTCGATGCCCCAGTGGCGGCGCAGCTGCGAGGTGAAC
TGGCCGCGCACCACCGACACCTTGGTGTCGATCTTGTGGGCGCGGAAGTGCTCCTGCAGGGCGTTCAGCA
CCACGCGCGAGGCGTAGCGGGTGTCCACCAGGTTGCGCTCGATGAACTTCTTGCGCACGTCGAACTTCGA
GATGTCCTCCTCGGTCAGCAGGTACTCCTTCTTCTTGTTCGACAGGGTCTTCGACTCGCGCACGAAGGCC
TTCAGCTCGCGGAACGACCAGGCGTCGTCCATCGAGTCCAGGGCCTGGTACGGGGTGCGCTGGCCCTTCT
CCTGGTTGGCGGTGGCGTACACCAGCACCTTGTTGGCCAGCGAGTCGTCGAAGGTGATCGACAGCGGCAG
GATGGCGTCCACCTCGAACTGGTTCGAGTTGTTGATCAGGTCGTGGATCGAGATGGTCTTGCCGGTGTAC
AGGCAGCGCTCGCCCTGCTGGTGCCACAGGCGGATCTTGGTGGCCAGCTGCTTGTGGCCGTGGAACACCG
AGTGCGGCAGCTCGGCCTTGCCGTTGTACTGGTTGGCGGCCTTCAGCATGGCGGCGTCCTTCTCGTCCTT
GTTGGCCTTCTGGATCTTCTGGATGGCCTTCTTCTCGTCGTCCTCGTTGGTCTCGCGGGCCATCTCGATC
ACGATGTTGTCGAAGTCGCCGTACTCCTTGATGGCGGCGTTCACGATCTTGATGGCCTGGCGCACCGACT
TGGCCACCACCGGGTTGTAGATCTCCTCGGTCAGCAGCTTCTCGTCGATGTACTTGGTCTTGTTCGACGA
CGAGGTGGTCTTCTGCTTGCCCAGGCGGGTCAGGATGGTCATCTGCTCCTCCGAGGTCTCGTACAGCTCC
GGGATCAGCTCCATCATCAGCTTCACCGAGAAGTTGTGCCAGCCCTTGCCGAAGATCGACGAGTTGGCCT
TGCGGAACTGCACCAGCTCGTCCACCTGCTTCTGCGAGAACGAGCCGTCGGCGAACTCGTGCTCCAGGGC
CTCCTGGATGCCCTCGCGCTCGGTGTTCAGGGTCAGCACGTAGGCCAGCTTGTCCAGGGTCTCGCGGTCC
ATCTGCTCGATGTCCAGGGTCTCCAGGGTCTTCATCTTGCGGTAGGCCTCGAAGGTGTGGATCTCGGCCT
TGCCCGACTTGTCGATGCGGTAGCCCTTGATGTCGGCCACGTCGCACGACAGCAGCTTGGCGATGTACTT
GAACAGCTTGGCCGGGCCCATGGCCTTCTCGTTCTTCACGTAGTTGATGATCTGGTTCTTCTGCTCCTTC
GACAGCTTCTTGGTCTCGGTCGGCACGGTCAGGTTGTTCAGGTCGTTCAGCAGGTTGAACTCCTGGGCGG
TGTACGAGGCCTTGGCGGCGCGGAACTCGTCCGGGTAGAAGGTGCACTTGCCGATCAGGATGCCGAAGAT
GTTGTCCAGGGTCTCGCCCGAGGTGCGGTAGCGGCCGTAGTCGGTGCGCGACTTCTCGTTGCCCGGGCCG
TGGTAGTACTTGCGCTTGCCGGTCAGGATCTCCAGGTAGCGGTTGATGAACTCGTCGGTGATCTGCGGGT
TGAACTCCTGCTGGGTCTGCAGGATGCGCAGGGCCTCCGAGCGGTAGGCCGAGGTCGGGAACACGTTGAT
CAGGCGGTGCTTCTTGCCGTCCTTCTCCACGGTGAAGTCGCCGCGCAGCTGGCCGTAGGTCTGGTAGCGC
TCCAGCTGGATCTGGCCCGGGGTCTTGGTCTCCAGCTGCTTCGAGTTCTCCTTCACGATCTGGGCGTAGT
CGCCCACCGACGAGTTGCCGTCGTCCGAGGCGTCGTCCAGGTACGAGATGCCGCGGTGCTTCACCATGTT
CTTCAGGGCGATGAACAGCTCCTCGTTCGACAGCTCGTCGGTCAGGCCCTTCACGCGCAGCTGGTACGGG
TTCAGGTTGATCGAGATCTTGGTGAAGTCGGTGATCAGGCCCGACTCCTCGAACAG
Features (pLannotate 1.2.2; 16 found; start..end, strand, type, name):
    215..236     -  promoter       tight TRE promoter (fragment): Tet-responsive promoter PTight, consisting of seven tet operator sequences followed by the minimal CMV promoter
    246..272     -  promoter       PLtetO-1 promoter (fragment): modified phage lambda PL promoter with tet operator sites (Lutz and Bujard, 1997)
    352..401     -  terminator     rrnB T1 terminator (fragment): transcription terminator T1 from the E. coli rrnB gene
    449..1037    +  rep_origin     ori: high-copy-number ColE1/pMB1/pBR322/pUC origin of replication
   1269..1329    -  misc_RNA       St1 gRNA scaffold (fragment): guide RNA scaffold for the Streptococcus thermophilus CRISPR/Cas9 system (Esvelt et al., 2013)
   1378..1395    -  promoter       PLtetO-1 promoter (fragment): modified phage lambda PL promoter with tet operator sites (Lutz and Bujard, 1997)
   1480..1529    -  terminator     rrnB T1 terminator (fragment): transcription terminator T1 from the E. coli rrnB gene
   1538..1609    -  CDS            TRA2_ECOLX (fragment): Protein predicted: Swiss-Prot protein existence level 4. Required for transposition of transposon Tn903. From Escherichia coli.
   1750..2565    -  CDS            KanR: aminoglycoside phosphotransferase; aph(3')-Ia; confers resistance to kanamycin in bacteria or G418 (Geneticin®) in eukaryotes
   2702..2806    +  CDS            32 (fragment): VG32_BPML5 - Protein predicted: Swiss-Prot protein existence level 4. From Mycobacterium phage L5 (Mycobacteriophage L5).
   2868..3980    -  CDS            33: VINT_BPML5 - Also known as int. Protein inferred from homology: Swiss-Prot protein existence level 3. Integrase is necessary for integration of the phage into the host genome by site-specific recombination. From Mycobacterium phage L5 (Mycobacteriophage L5).
   4547..4651    +  CDS            Y4104_STRCO (fragment): Protein inferred from homology: Swiss-Prot protein existence level 3. From Streptomyces coelicolor (strain ATCC BAA-471 / A3(2) / M145).
   4868..5578    +  CDS            mWasabi: green variant of teal fluorescent protein mTFP1 (Ai et al., 2008)
   5694..6314    -  CDS            tetR: TETR2_ECOLX - Experimental evidence at protein level: Swiss-Prot protein existence level 1. TetR is the repressor of the tetracycline resistance element; its N-terminal region forms a helix-turn-helix structure and binds DNA. Binding of tetracycline to TetR reduces the repressor affinity for the tetracycline resistance gene (tetA) promoter operator sites. From Escherichia coli.
   6427..6454    -  terminator     rrnB T2 terminator: transcription terminator T2 from the E. coli rrnB gene
   6558..204     -  CDS            cas9-1 (across the origin): CAS9A_STRTD - Also known as csn1. Experimental evidence at protein level: Swiss-Prot protein existence level 1. CRISPR (clustered regularly interspaced short palindromic repeat) is an adaptive immune system that provides protection against mobile genetic elements (viruses, transposable elements and conjugative plasmids). CRISPR clusters contain spacers, sequences complementary to antecedent mobile elements, and target invading nucleic acids. CRISPR clusters are transcribed and processed into CRISPR RNA (crRNA). In type II CRISPR systems correct processing of pre-crRNA requires a trans- encoded
