[The description below was written by a language model from this plasmid's Addgene catalogue record and pLannotate feature annotations shown in this document.]
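Description:
pJL33 is a 9.7 kb kanamycin-resistant, L5-integrative CRISPR interference vector for Mycobacterium tuberculosis, built on the pIRL2 backbone and modified to carry a constitutive green fluorescent reporter. It is propagated in E. coli through a high-copy ColE1/pUC-type origin and selected with the aph(3')-Ia kanamycin resistance gene. No mycobacterial replication origin is annotated. Instead the plasmid encodes the mycobacteriophage L5 integrase, which catalyses site-specific recombination into the host chromosome, so the construct is maintained in mycobacteria as an integrated copy rather than as an episome.

The CRISPRi machinery consists of a Streptococcus thermophilus CRISPR1-type Cas9 coding sequence, which spans the numbering origin of the record, and a matching St1 guide RNA scaffold. The annotation does not show whether the nuclease is catalytically inactivated, although the stated interference purpose implies a dead Cas9. Short fragments containing tet operators lie directly upstream of both the Cas9 gene and the guide scaffold, and a tetR repressor gene is also present. This arrangement indicates tetracycline-inducible expression of both components, allowing controlled repression of a chosen target once a spacer is introduced; no targeting sequence is described in the record. rrnB T1 and T2 terminator elements insulate the transcription units.

The added insert is mWasabi, a bright green variant of mTFP1. According to the catalogue entry it is expressed constitutively from the psmyc promoter, although that promoter is not itself annotated in the feature table. The reporter labels bacteria carrying the CRISPRi system, which supports combining regulated gene knockdown with live single-cell fluorescence imaging in mycobacteria.
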