Addgene plasmid #227430: pJL33
Purpose: Kanamycin resistant L5-integrative vector for CRISPR interference in M.tuberculosis with the constitutive expression of mWasabi under the control of the psmyc promotor (psmyc::mWasabi)
Depositing lab: Pierre Santucci. Depositing organization: CNRS UMR 7255, Laboratoire d'Ingénierie des Systèmes Macromoléculaires. Publication: Fluorescence-based CRISPR interference system for controlled genetic repression and live single-cell imaging in mycobacteria. Laudouze J, Point V, Achache W, Crauste C, Canaan S, Santucci P. FEBS Lett. 2025 Feb;599(4):488-501. doi: 10.1002/1873-3468.15071. Epub 2024 Dec 1. PubMed 39618159.
Backbone
  Vector backbone: pIRL2
  Vector type: Bacterial Expression, CRISPR
Growth in bacteria
  Bacterial resistance: Kanamycin, 50 μg/mL
  Growth temperature: 37°C
  Growth strain: DH5alpha
  Copy number: Unknown
Gene/Insert
  Gene/Insert name: mWasabi
Terms and licenses: Academic/Nonprofit Terms; Industry Terms: Not Available to Industry
How to cite: pJL33 was a gift from Pierre Santucci (Addgene plasmid # 227430 ; http://n2t.net/addgene:227430 ; RRID:Addgene_227430)
